>Addgene plasmid #8818 | pUB23-R-beta-gal | addgene partial sequence | sequence record 17285 | 8818 with LacZ-R
GCTTTCCGGCCCGCTTCTGGTGCCGGAAACCAGGCAAAGCGCCATTCGCCATTCAGGCTGCGCAACTGTT
GGGAAGGGCGATCGGTGCGGGCCTCTTCGCTATTACGCCAGCTGGCGAAAGGGGGATGTGCTGCAAGGCG
ATTAAGTCGGGAAACCTGTCGTGCCAGCTGCATTAATGAATCGGCCAACGCGCGGGGAGAGGCGGTTTGC
GTATTGGGCGCCAGGGTGGTTTTTCTTTTCACCAGTGAGACGGGCAACAGCCAAGCTCCGGATCCGTGCC
TACCACCTCTTAGCCTTAGCACAAGATGTAAGGTGGACTCCTTCTGAATGTTGTAATCAGACAGCGTTCT
ACCGTCTTCTAGCTGCTTACCGGCAAAGATCAATCTTTGTTGATCTGGAGGGATACCTTCCTTGTCTTGA
ATTTTCGACTTAACGTTGTCGATGGTATCGGAAGATTCAACTTCCAATGTTATGGTTTTACCGGTCAAAG
TCTTGACGAAAATCTGCATAATCTATTAGTTAAAGTAAAGTGGGAGGGAGAGTTCGAGAGTTCTTTTCGT
ATTGTAGTAGATAGAAGATATACTTATCCTTATCCGTACAGTTCTTGCTCTTTCTGAAGTAGCACTTTCG
GAAGAAGAAAGATAAGCAGGCGAATTGATCCGGTAATTTAGTGTGTGTATTTGTGTTTGCGTGTCTATAG
AAGTATAGTAATTTATGCTACAAAGGACCTAATGTATAAGGAAAGAATATTTAGAGAAAAGAAGAAAACA
AGAGTTTTATATACATACAGAGCACATGCATGCCATATGATCATGTGTC
