[The description below was written by a language model from this plasmid's Addgene catalogue record.]
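Description:
pUB23-R-beta-gal is a yeast expression plasmid built on the pUB23 backbone (about 10.5 kb without the insert) that behaves as a shuttle vector. It is maintained at high copy in E. coli under ampicillin selection and is selected in yeast through the URA3 auxotrophic marker, which complements uracil auxotrophy in ura3 host strains. The record provides no feature table. It does not state the promoter driving expression, the yeast replication origin or the terminator, and it refers to the depositor's map for those details.

The payload is E. coli beta-galactosidase fused at its N-terminus to ubiquitin, which is supplied by the backbone. The junction is engineered so that arginine is the residue at the amino terminus of the beta-gal moiety. In the ubiquitin fusion approach, endogenous deubiquitinating enzymes in yeast cleave off the ubiquitin after its last residue. This exposes a chosen residue at the start of the reporter that could not be produced by normal translation initiation with methionine. Arginine is a destabilizing N-terminal residue, and the depositor notes that the resulting beta-gal has a half-life of roughly two minutes.

The construct belongs to the work showing that a protein's in vivo half-life depends on its amino-terminal residue, now known as the N-end rule. It is typically used as a short-lived reporter substrate for studying ubiquitin-dependent N-terminal degradation pathways in yeast. Beta-galactosidase activity or protein level serves as the readout, usually in comparison with sister constructs bearing other N-terminal residues.
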