Addgene plasmid #8818: pUB23-R-beta-gal
Depositing lab: Alexander Varshavsky. Depositing organization: Massachusetts Institute of Technology. Publication: In vivo half-life of a protein is a function of its amino-terminal residue. Bachmair A, Finley D, Varshavsky A. Science 1986 Oct 10;234(4773):179-86. 10.1126/science.3018930 PubMed 3018930.
Backbone
  Vector backbone: pUB23
  Backbone size w/o insert (bp): 10500
  Vector type: Yeast Expression
  Selectable markers: URA3
Growth in bacteria
  Bacterial resistance: Ampicillin, 100 μg/mL
  Growth temperature: 37°C
  Growth strain: DH5alpha
  Copy number: High Copy
Gene/Insert
  Gene/Insert name: beta-gal
  Species: E. coli
  Mutation: R (arginine) at amino terminus of beta-gal
  Tag / fusion protein: Ubiquitin (N terminal on backbone)
  Cloning method: Restriction Enzyme
  Sequencing primers: 5′ lacZ-R
Terms and licenses: Academic/Nonprofit Terms; Industry Terms: Not Available to Industry
Depositor comments: Half life of beta-gal ~2 minutes. See author's map.
How to cite: pUB23-R-beta-gal was a gift from Alexander Varshavsky (Addgene plasmid # 8818 ; http://n2t.net/addgene:8818 ; RRID:Addgene_8818)
